>Addgene plasmid #91360 | pHH0103_MACC1-1/1 | addgene full sequence | sequence record 202039 | Addgene NGS Result
TTGACAATTAATCATCGGCTCGTATAATGTGTGGAATTGTGAGCGGATAACAATTTCACACAGGAAACAG
CCAGTCCGTTTAGGTGTTTTCACGAGCACTTCACCAACAAGGACCATAGATTATGAAAATCGAAGAACAC
CATCACCATCACCATTCCAGCGGTAAGCTTATGTCCCCTATACTAGGTTATTGGAAAATTAAGGGCCTTG
TGCAACCCACTCGACTTCTTTTGGAATATCTTGAAGAAAAATATGAAGAGCATTTGTATGAGCGCGATGA
AGGTGATAAATGGCGAAACAAAAAGTTTGAATTGGGTTTGGAGTTTCCCAATCTTCCTTATTATATTGAT
GGTGATGTTAAATTAACACAGTCTATGGCCATCATACGTTATATAGCTGACAAGCACAACATGTTGGGTG
GTTGTCCAAAAGAGCGTGCAGAGATTTCAATGCTTGAAGGAGCGGTTTTGGATATTAGATACGGTGTTTC
GAGAATTGCATATAGTAAAGACTTTGAAACTCTCAAAGTTGATTTTCTTAGCAAGCTACCTGAAATGCTG
AAAATGTTCGAAGATCGTTTATGTCATAAAACATATTTAAATGGTGATCATGTAACCCATCCTGACTTCA
TGTTGTATGACGCTCTTGATGTTGTTTTATACATGGACCCAATGTGCCTGGATGCGTTCCCAAAATTAGT
TTGTTTTAAAAAACGTATTGAAGCTATCCCACAAATTGATAAGTACTTGAAATCCAGCAAGTATATAGCA
TGGCCTTTGCAGGGCTGGCAAGCCACGTTTGGTGGTGGCGACCATCCTCCAAAATCGGATCTGGAAGTTC
TGTTCCAGGGGCCCCTGTCCAGCGGTCTGGTTCCGCGTGGTTCCGGTACCGCGGCCCAGCCGGCCATGGC
CCAGGGCGCGCTGAACTATGGTGTCACCCTGAAAGCAGTTCTGCGTCAGTCCAAAATCGATTACTTTCTG
GAATACTTCAAAGGTGATACCATTGCACTGCTGGGTGAAGGTAAAGTCAAAGCCATTGGTCAATCCAAAG
TTAAAGAATGGTACGTCGGTGTTCTGCGTGGTAAAATTGGTCTGGTTCATTGCAAAAACGTTAAAGTCAT
TTCCGCGGCCGCATA
[142 nt withheld, positions 1136-1277]
C
[98 nt withheld, positions 1279-1376]
AGTTTGTACTGGTGACGAAACTCAGTGTCTAGCTAGAGTGGC
[149 nt withheld, positions 1419-1567]
T
[41 nt withheld, positions 1569-1609]
T
[62 nt withheld, positions 1611-1672]
A
[35 nt withheld, positions 1674-1708]
CCTCCCTCAATCGGTTGAATGTCGCCCTTTTGTCTTTGGCGCTGGTAAACCATATGAA
[86 nt withheld, positions 1767-1852]
T
[54 nt withheld, positions 1854-1907]
CTAGCGCCGCCCTATACCTTGTCTGCCTCCCCGCGTTGCGTCGCGGTGCATGGAGCCGGGCCACCTCGAC
CTGAATGGAAGCCGGCGGCACCTCGCTAACGGATTCACCACTCCAAGAATTGGAGCCAATCAATTCTTGC
GGAGAACTGTGAATGCGCAAACCAACCCTTGGCAGAACATATCCATCGCGTCCGCCATCTCCAGCAGCCG
CACGCGGCGCATCTCGGGCAGCGTTGGGTCCTGGCCACGGGTGCGCATGATCGTGCTCCTGTCGTTGAGG
ACCCGGCTAGGCTGGCGGGGTTGCCTTACTGGTTAGCAGAATGAATCACCGATACGCGAGCGAACGTGAA
GCGACTGCTGCTGCAAAACGTCTGCGACCTGAGCAACAACATGAATGGTCTTCGGTTTCCGTGTTTCGTA
AAGTCTGGAAACGCGGAAGTCAGCGCCCTGCACCATTATGTTCCGGATCTGCATCGCAGGATGCTGCTGG
CTACCCTGTGGAACACCTACATCTGTATTAACGAAGCGCTGGCATTGACCCTGAGTGATTTTTCTCTGGT
CCCGCCGCATCCATACCGCCAGTTGTTTACCCTCACAACGTTCCAGTAACCGGGCATGTTCATCATCAGT
AACCCGTATCGTGAGCATCCTCTCTCGTTTCATCGGTATCATTACCCCCATGAACAGAAATCCCCCTTAC
ACGGAGGCATCAGTGACCAAACAGGAAAAAACCGCCCTTAACATGGCCCGCTTTATCAGAAGCCAGACAT
TAACGCTTCTGGAGAAACTCAACGAGCTGGACGCGGATGAACAGGCAGACATCTGTGAATCGCTTCACGA
CCACGCTGATGAGCTTTACCGCAGGATCCGCGAAATTGTAAGCGTTAATATTTTGTTAAAATTCGCGTTA
AATTTTTGTTAAATCAGCTCATTTTTTAACCAATAGGCCGAAATCGGCAAAATCCCTTATAAATCAAAAG
AATAGACCGAGATAGGGT
[37 nt withheld, positions 2906-2942]
AAAGAACGTGGACTCCAACGTCAAAGG
[49 nt withheld, positions 2970-3018]
T
[91 nt withheld, positions 3020-3110]
G
[124 nt withheld, positions 3112-3235]
CGCGGATCCTGCCTCGCGCGTTTCGGTGATGACGGTGAAAACCTCTGACACATGCAGCTCCCGGAGACGG
TCACAGCTTGTCTGTAAGCGGATGCCGGGAGCAGACAAGCCCGTCAGGGCGCGTCAGCGGGTGTTGGCGG
GTGTCGGGGCGCAGCCATGACCCAGTCACGTAGCGATAGCGGAGTGTATACTGGCTTAACTATGCGGCAT
CAGAGCAGATTGTACTGAGAGTGCACCATATGCGGTGTGAAATACCGCACAGATGCGTAAGGAGAAAATA
CCGCATCAGGCGCTCTTCCGCTTCCTCGCTCACTGACTCGCTGCGCTCGGTCGTTCGGCTGCGGCGAGCG
GTATCAGCTCACTCAAAGGCGGTAATACGGTTATCCACAGAATCAGGGGATAACGCAGGAAAGAACATGT
GAGCAAAAGGCCAGCAAAAGGCCAGGAACCGTAAAAAGGCCGCGTTGCTGGCGTTTTTCCATAGGCTCCG
CCCCCCTGACGAGCATCACAAAAATCGACGCTCAAGTCAGAGGTGGCGAAACCCGACAGGACTATAAAGA
TACCAGGGTTTCCCCCTGGAAGCTCCCTCGTGCGCTCTCCTGTTCCGACCCTGCCGCTTACCGGATACCT
GTCCGCCTTTCTCCCTTCGGGAAGCGTGGCGCTTTCTCATAGCTCACGCTGTAGGTATCTCAGTTCGGTG
TAGGTCGTTCGCTCCAAGCTGGGCTGTGTGCACGAACCCCCCGTTCAGCCCGACCGCTGCGCCTTATCCG
GTAACTATCGTCTTGAGTCCAACCCGGTAAGACACGACTTATCGCCACTGGCAGCAGCCACTGGTAACAG
GATTAGCAGAGCGAGGTATGTAGGCGGTGCTACAGAGTTCTTGAAGTGGTGGCCTAACTACGGCTACACT
AGAAGGACAGTATTTGGTATCTGCGCTCTGCTGAAGCCAGTTACCTTCGGAAAAAGAGTTGGTAGCTCTT
GATCCGGCAAACAAACCACCGCTGGTAGCGGTGGTTTTTTTGTTTGCAAGCAGCAGATTACGCGCAGAAA
AAAAGGATCTCAAGAAGATCCTTTGATCTTTTCTACGGGGTCTGACGCTCAGTGGAACGAAAACTCACGT
TAAGGGATTTTGGTCATGAGATTATCAAAAAGGATCTTCACCTAGATCCTTTTAAATTAAAAATGAAGTT
TTAAATCAATCTAAAGTATATATGAGTAAACTTGGTCTGACAGTTACCAATGCTTAATCAGTGAGGCACC
TATCTCAGCGATCTGTCTATTTCGTTCATCCATAGTTGCCTGACTCCCCGTCGTGTAGATAACTACGATA
CGGGAGGGCTTACCATCTGGCCCCAGTGCTGCAATGATACCGCGAGACCCACGCTCACCGGCTCCAGATT
TATCAGCAATAAACCAGCCAGCCGGAAGGGCCGAGCGCAGAAGTGGTCCTGCAACTTTATCCGCCTCCAT
CCAGTCTATTAATTGTTGCCGGGAAGCTAGAGTAAGTAGTTCGCCAGTTAATAGTTTGCGCAACGTTGTT
GCCATTGCTGCAGGCATCGTGGTGTCACGCTCGTCGTTTGGTATGGCTTCATTCAGCTCCGGTTCCCAAC
GATCAAGGCGAGTTACATGATCCCCCATATTGTGCAAAAAAGCGGTTAGCTCCTTCGGTCCTCCGATCGT
TGTCAGAAGTAAGTTGGCCGCAGTGTTATCACTCATGGTTATGGCAGCACTGCATAATTCTCTTACTGTC
ATGCCATCCGTAAGATGCTTTTCTGTGACTGGTGAGTACTCAACCAAGTCATTCTGAGAATAGTGTATGC
GGCGACCGAGTTGCTCTTGCCCGGCGTCAACACGGGATAATACCGCGCCACATAGCAGAACTTTAAAAGT
GCTCATCATTGGAAAACGTTCTTCGGGGCGAAAACTCTCAAGGATCTTACCGCTGTTGAGATCCAGTTCG
ATGTAACCCACTCGTGCACCCAACTGATCTTCAGCATCTTTTACTTTCACCAGCGTTTCTGGGTGAGCAA
AAACAGGAAGGCAAAATGCCGCAAAAAAGGGAATAAGGGCGACACGGAAATGTTGAATACTCATACTCTT
CCTTTTTCAATATTATTGAAGCATTTATCAGGGTTATTGTCTCATGAGCGGATACATATTTGAATGTATT
TAGAAAAATAAACAAATAGGGGTTCCGCGCACATTTCCCCGAAAAGTGCCACCTGACGTCTAAGAAACCA
TTATTATCATGACATTAACCTATAAAAATAGGCGTATCACGAGGCCCTTTCGTCTTCAAGAATTCCCGAC
ACCATCGAATGGTGCAAAACCTTTCGCGGTATGGCATGATAGCGCCCGGAAGAGAGTCAATTCAGGGTGG
TGAATGTGAAACCAGTAACGTTATACGATGTCGCAGAGTATGCCGGTGTCTCTTATCAGACCGTTTCCCG
CGTGGTGAACCAGGCCAGCCACGTTTCTGCGAAAACGCGGGAAAAAGTGGAAGCGGCGATGGCGGAGCTG
AATTACATTCCCAACCGCGTGGCACAACAACTGGCGGGCAAACAGTCGTTGCTGATTGGCGTTGCCACCT
CCAGTCTGGCCCTGCACGCGCCGTCGCAAATTGTCGCGGCGATTAAATCTCGCGCCGATCAACTGGGTGC
CAGCGTGGTGGTGTCGATGGTAGAACGAAGCGGCGTCGAAGCCTGTAAAGCGGCGGTGCACAATCTTCTC
GCGCAACGCGTCAGTGGGCTGATCATTAACTATCCGCTGGATGACCAGGATGCCATTGCTGTGGAAGCTG
CCTGCACTAATGTTCCGGCGTTATTTCTTGATGTCTCTGACCAGACACCCATCAACAGTATTATTTTCTC
CCATGAAGACGGTACGCGACTGGGCGTGGAGCATCTGGTCGCATTGGGTCACCAGCAAATCGCGCTGTTA
GCGGGCCCATTAAGTTCTGTCTCGGCGCGTCTGCGTCTGGCTGGCTGGCATAAATATCTCACTCGCAATC
AAATTCAGCCGATAGCGGAACGGGAAGGCGACTGGAGTGCCATGTCCGGTTTTCAACAAACCATGCAAAT
GCTGAATGAGGGCATCGTTCCCACTGCGATGCTGGTTGCCAACGATCAGATGGCGCTGGGCGCAATGCGC
GCCATTACCGAGTCCGGGCTGCGCGTTGGTGCGGATATCTCGGTAGTGGGATACGACGATACCGAAGACA
GCTCATGTTATATCCCGCCGTTAACCACCATCAAACAGGATTTTCGCCTGCTGGGGCAAACCAGCGTGGA
CCGCTTGCTGCAACTCTCTCAGGGCCAGGCGGTGAAGGGCAATCAGCTGTTGCCCGTCTCACTGGTGAAA
AGAAAAACCACCCTGGCGCCCAATACGCAAACCGCCTCTCCCCGCGCGTTGGCCGATTCATTAATGCAGC
TGGCACGACAGGTTTCCCGACTGGAAAGCGGGCAGTGAGCGCAACGCAATTAATGTAAGTTAGCTCACTC
ATTAGGCACAATTCTCATGTTTGACAGCTTATCATCGACTGCACGGTGCACCAATGCTTCTGGCGTCAGG
CAGCCATCGGAAGCTGTGGTATGGCTGTGCAGGTCGTAAATCACTGCATAATTCGTGTCGCTCAAGGCGC
ACTCCCGTTCTGGATAATGTTTTTTGCGCCGACATCATAACGGTTCTGGCAAATATTCTGAAATGAGCTG
Features (pLannotate 1.2.2; 21 found; start..end, strand, type, name):
      1..29      +  promoter       tac promoter: strong E. coli promoter; hybrid between the trp and lac UV5 promoters
     37..53      +  protein_bind   lac operator: The lac repressor binds to the lac operator to inhibit transcription in E. coli. This inhibition can be relieved by adding lactose or isopropyl-β-D-thiogalactopyranoside (IPTG). lac repressor encoded by lacI
    138..155     +  CDS            6xHis: 6xHis affinity tag
    171..824     +  CDS            GST26_SCHJA: Experimental evidence at protein level: Swiss-Prot protein existence level 1. GST isoenzymes appear to play a central role in the parasite detoxification system. Other functions are also suspected including a role in increasing the solubility of haematin in the parasite gut. From Schistosoma japonicum (Blood fluke).
    924..1124    +  CDS            MACC1 (fragment): MACC1_HUMAN - Experimental evidence at protein level: Swiss-Prot protein existence level 1. Acts as a transcription activator for MET and as a key regulator of HGF-MET signaling. Promotes cell motility, proliferation and hepatocyte growth factor (HGF)-dependent scattering in vitro and tumor growth and metastasis in vivo. From Homo sapiens (Human).
   1140..1187    +  terminator     fd terminator (sequence withheld): central terminator from bacteriophage fd (Otsuka and Kunisawa, 1982)
   1192..1404    +  CDS            M13 gene III (fragment) (sequence partly withheld): pIII; III; minor coat protein
   1419..1889    +  CDS            M13 gene III (fragment) (sequence partly withheld): pIII; III; minor coat protein
   1911..1981    +  CDS            TcR (fragment): tetracycline efflux protein; tet; confers resistance to tetracycline
   2223..2603    -  CDS            YPB1_ECOLX: Protein predicted: Swiss-Prot protein existence level 4. From Escherichia coli.
   2620..2771    +  CDS            rop (fragment): Rop protein, which maintains plasmids at low copy number; rop
   2807..3235    -  rep_origin     f1 ori (sequence partly withheld): f1 bacteriophage origin of replication; arrow indicates direction of (+) strand synthesis
   3244..3283    +  CDS            rop (fragment): Rop protein, which maintains plasmids at low copy number; rop
   3385..3525    +  misc_feature   bom: basis of mobility region from pBR322
   3711..4298    -  rep_origin     ori: high-copy-number ColE1/pMB1/pBR322/pUC origin of replication
   4472..5329    -  CDS            bla: BLAT_ECOLX - Experimental evidence at protein level: Swiss-Prot protein existence level 1. TEM-type are the most prevalent beta-lactamases in enterobacteria; they hydrolyze the beta-lactam bond in susceptible beta-lactam antibiotics, thus conferring resistance to penicillins and cephalosporins. TEM-3 and TEM-4 are capable of hydrolyzing cefotaxime and ceftazidime. TEM-5 is capable of hydrolyzing ceftazidime. TEM-6 is capable of hydrolyzing ceftazidime and aztreonam. TEM-8/CAZ-2, TEM- 16/CAZ-7 and TEM-24/CAZ-6 are markedly active against ceftazidime. IRT- 4 shows resistance to beta-lactamase in
   5330..5434    -  promoter       AmpR promoter: bla
   5543..5620    +  promoter       lacIq promoter: lacI (mutant); In the lacIq allele, a single base change in the promoter boosts expression of the lacI gene about 10-fold.
   5621..6703    +  CDS            lacI: lac repressor; lacI; The lac repressor binds to the lac operator to inhibit transcription in E. coli. This inhibition can be relieved by adding lactose or isopropyl-β-D-thiogalactopyranoside (IPTG).
   6716..6737    +  protein_bind   CAP binding site: CAP binding activates transcription in the presence of cAMP. E. coli catabolite activator protein
   6756..6773    +  promoter       tet promoter (fragment): E. coli promoter for tetracycline efflux protein gene
