[The description below was written by a language model from this plasmid's Addgene catalogue record and pLannotate feature annotations shown in this document.]
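Description:
pHH0103_MACC1-1/1 is a 6,945-nt bacterial expression plasmid built on the pHH0103 backbone for producing and purifying the SH3 domain of human MACC1 in E. coli. It replicates from a ColE1/pMB1-type origin and is selected with ampicillin through the TEM beta-lactamase gene (bla) and its native promoter. The catalogue lists it as low copy. The feature table also shows a bom site and two rop fragments flanking an f1 phage origin, which appears to have been inserted within rop and would allow single-stranded DNA production with helper phage.

The expression cassette is driven by the tac promoter, a strong trp/lac hybrid, followed by a lac operator. A plasmid-borne lacI gene under the lacIq promoter supplies abundant repressor, so transcription stays off until it is induced with IPTG. The annotated coding elements run in the order 6xHis tag, Schistosoma japonicum glutathione S-transferase, then a roughly 200-nt fragment of MACC1 corresponding to the SH3 domain, cloned between SfiI and NotI sites. This arrangement is consistent with an N-terminally His- and GST-tagged fusion that can be purified by nickel or glutathione affinity, although the reading-frame continuity and any protease cleavage site in the linker are not annotated.

An fd terminator lies just downstream of the insert. It is followed by two fragments of M13 gene III and remnants of the tetracycline resistance gene and promoter. These suggest the backbone derives from a phagemid display vector, and the gene III sequences probably do not form part of the expressed product. The construct belongs to a collection used to survey the binding specificities of the human SH3 domain family.
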