Addgene plasmid #91360: pHH0103_MACC1-1/1
Purpose: Protein expression and purification of human SH3 domain construct MACC1-1/1
Depositing lab: Sachdev Sidhu. Depositing organization: University of Toronto. Publication: Comprehensive Analysis of the Human SH3 Domain Family Reveals a Wide Variety of Non-canonical Specificities. Teyra J, Huang H, Jain S, Guan X, Dong A, Liu Y, Tempel W, Min J, Tong Y, Kim PM, Bader GD, Sidhu SS. Structure. 2017 Oct 3;25(10):1598-1610.e3. doi: 10.1016/j.str.2017.07.017. Epub 2017 Sep 7. PubMed 28890361.
Backbone
  Vector backbone: pHH0103
  Vector type: Bacterial Expression
Growth in bacteria
  Bacterial resistance: Ampicillin, 100 μg/mL
  Growth temperature: 37°C
  Growth strain: DH5alpha
  Copy number: Low Copy
Gene/Insert
  Gene/Insert name: MACC1-1/1
  Species: H. sapiens (human)
  Entrez Gene: MACC1 (a.k.a. 7A5, SH3BP4L)
  Cloning method: Restriction Enzyme; 5′ cloning site Sfi1 (unknown if destroyed); 3′ cloning site Not1 (unknown if destroyed)
Terms and licenses: Academic/Nonprofit Terms; Industry Terms: Not Available to Industry
How to cite: pHH0103_MACC1-1/1 was a gift from Sachdev Sidhu (Addgene plasmid # 91360 ; http://n2t.net/addgene:91360 ; RRID:Addgene_91360)
