>Addgene plasmid #91360 | pHH0103_MACC1-1/1 | depositor partial sequence | sequence record 175848 | insert sequence
GGTACCGAATTCGGATCCGCGCGCTGGTCATCGTCATTGCCAAATGGGATTACACCGCACAACAAGATCA
GGAACTGGATATTAAAAAAGTCAACGAACGTCTGTGGCTGCTGGATGATTCTAAAACCTGGTGGCGTGTT
CGTAATGCAGCAAACCGTACCGGTTATGTTCCATCCAACTATGTCGAACGTAAAAACGCGGCCGCTAGCT
AAGTCGACGAGCTC
